Addgene plasmid #121417: pRS-Dhh1-PA (405)
Purpose: Expressing Dhh1-PA
Depositing lab: Daniel Klionsky. Depositing organization: University of Michigan. Publication: Dhh1 promotes autophagy-related protein translation during nitrogen starvation. Liu X, Yao Z, Jin M, Namkoong S, Yin Z, Lee JH, Klionsky DJ. PLoS Biol. 2019 Apr 11;17(4):e3000219. doi: 10.1371/journal.pbio.3000219. eCollection 2019 Apr. PubMed 30973873.
Backbone
  Vector backbone: pRS405
  Vector type: Yeast Expression
  Selectable markers: LEU2
Growth in bacteria
  Bacterial resistance: Ampicillin, 100 μg/mL
  Growth temperature: 37°C
  Growth strain: DH5alpha
  Copy number: Unknown
Gene/Insert
  Gene/Insert name: Dhh1promoter-Dhh1 ORF-PA-ADH1 terminator (alt name: Dhh1)
  Species: S. cerevisiae (budding yeast)
  Entrez Gene: DHH1 (a.k.a. YDL160C)
Terms and licenses: Academic/Nonprofit Terms; Industry Terms: Not Available to Industry
How to cite: pRS-Dhh1-PA (405) was a gift from Daniel Klionsky (Addgene plasmid # 121417 ; http://n2t.net/addgene:121417 ; RRID:Addgene_121417)
