[The description below was written by a language model from this plasmid's Addgene catalogue record and pLannotate feature annotations shown in this document.]
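Description:
pRS-Dhh1-PA (405) is a yeast expression plasmid built on pRS405, a member of the pRS400 series of integrating shuttle vectors. Consistent with that, the feature table shows no yeast replication origin or centromere, so stable maintenance in Saccharomyces cerevisiae would be expected to depend on chromosomal integration, with selection through the LEU2 marker (3-isopropylmalate dehydrogenase, carried with its own promoter), which complements leucine auxotrophy. In E. coli the plasmid replicates from a high-copy ColE1/pUC-type origin and is selected with ampicillin via the β-lactamase gene. An f1 origin, lacZα fragments, lac regulatory elements and flanking T7 and T3 promoters are remnants of the pBluescript-derived cloning region.

The insert, placed in the multiple cloning site, is recorded as the DHH1 promoter, the DHH1 open reading frame, a PA tag and the ADH1 terminator. DHH1 (YDL160C) encodes a budding yeast ATP-dependent RNA helicase involved in mRNA decapping, turnover and translational regulation. The upstream genomic segment, which also carries fragments of the neighbouring STE7 gene and a small predicted ORF, supplies the native promoter, so expression should follow endogenous regulation rather than overexpression. Downstream of the coding sequence lie two annotated IgG-binding units of Staphylococcus aureus protein A, forming a C-terminal tag that allows detection or affinity capture with IgG, followed by the ADH1 transcription terminator.

The stated purpose is expression of Dhh1-PA. The associated work concerns the role of Dhh1 in promoting translation of autophagy-related proteins during nitrogen starvation, where a tagged, natively regulated copy would be suited to immunoblotting, pull-down or complementation experiments, although the record does not give the specific applications.
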