Features (pLannotate 1.2.2; 26 found; start..end, strand, type, name):
      4..159     -  CDS            lacZα (fragment): LacZα fragment of β-galactosidase; lacZ fragment
    167..185     +  promoter       T7 promoter: promoter for bacteriophage T7 RNA polymerase
    194..215     -  misc_feature   MCS (fragment): pBluescript multiple cloning site
    216..335     -  CDS            STE7 (fragment): STE7_YEAST - Experimental evidence at protein level: Swiss-Prot protein existence level 1. Serine/threonine protein kinase required for cell-type- specific transcription and signal transduction in yeast. It is thought that it is phosphorylated by the ste11 protein kinase and that it can phosphorylate the FUS3 and or KSS1 kinases. From Saccharomyces cerevisiae (strain ATCC 204508 / S288c) (Baker's yeast).
    506..634     -  CDS            YD159_YEAST: Protein predicted: Swiss-Prot protein existence level 4. From Saccharomyces cerevisiae (strain ATCC 204508 / S288c) (Baker's yeast).
    886..2373    +  CDS            DHH1: DHH1_YEAST - Experimental evidence at protein level: Swiss-Prot protein existence level 1. ATP-dependent RNA helicase involved in mRNA turnover, and more specifically in mRNA decapping by activating the decapping enzyme DCP1 (PubMed:11780629, PubMed:12032091, PubMed:11696541, PubMed:12730603, PubMed:15703442. PubMed:15706350). Is involved in G1/S DNA-damage checkpoint recovery, probably through the regulation of the translational status of a subset of mRNAs (PubMed:15166134). May also have a role in translation and mRNA nuclear export (PubMed:12930949). Required for sporulation (PubMed:1293094
   2446..2619    +  CDS            ProtA: IgG-binding unit of Staphylococcus aureus protein A
   2623..2793    +  CDS            ProtA: IgG-binding unit of Staphylococcus aureus protein A
   2829..3008    +  terminator     ADH1 terminator: S. cerevisiae ADH1; transcription terminator for the S. cerevisiae alcohol dehydrogenase 1 (ADH1) gene
   3007..3044    -  misc_feature   MCS (fragment): pBluescript multiple cloning site
   3057..3075    -  promoter       T3 promoter: promoter for bacteriophage T3 RNA polymerase
   3120..3136    -  protein_bind   lac operator: The lac repressor binds to the lac operator to inhibit transcription in E. coli. This inhibition can be relieved by adding lactose or isopropyl-β-D-thiogalactopyranoside (IPTG). lac repressor encoded by lacI
   3144..3174    -  promoter       lac promoter: promoter for the E. coli lac operon
   3189..3210    -  protein_bind   CAP binding site: CAP binding activates transcription in the presence of cAMP. E. coli catabolite activator protein
   3223..3315    -  CDS            lacI (fragment): lac repressor; lacI; The lac repressor binds to the lac operator to inhibit transcription in E. coli. This inhibition can be relieved by adding lactose or isopropyl-β-D-thiogalactopyranoside (IPTG).
   3498..4086    -  rep_origin     ori: high-copy-number ColE1/pMB1/pBR322/pUC origin of replication
   4257..5117    -  CDS            AmpR: β-lactamase; bla; confers resistance to ampicillin, carbenicillin, and related antibiotics
   5118..5222    -  promoter       AmpR promoter: bla
   5317..5352    +  CDS            rop (fragment): Rop protein, which maintains plasmids at low copy number; rop
   5454..5504    +  misc_feature   bom (fragment): basis of mobility region from pBR322
   5503..5619    +  CDS            NFS1 (fragment): NFS1_YEAST - Also known as SPL1 From Saccharomyces cerevisiae (strain ATCC 204508 / S288c) (Baker's yeast).
   5981..7075    -  CDS            LEU2: 3-isopropylmalate dehydrogenase, required for leucine biosynthesis; S. cerevisiae LEU2; yeast auxotrophic marker
   7076..7483    -  promoter       LEU2 promoter: S. cerevisiae LEU2
   7623..7700    -  CDS            YO192_YEAST (fragment): Experimental evidence at protein level: Swiss-Prot protein existence level 1. From Saccharomyces cerevisiae (strain ATCC 204508 / S288c) (Baker's yeast).
   7731..7783    +  misc_feature   bom (fragment): basis of mobility region from pBR322
   7811..8239    -  rep_origin     f1 ori (sequence partly withheld): f1 bacteriophage origin of replication; arrow indicates direction of (+) strand synthesis
>Addgene plasmid #121417 | pRS-Dhh1-PA (405) | addgene full sequence | sequence record 240368 | Addgene NGS Result
CCATTCGCCATTCAGGCTGCGCAACTGTTGGGAAGGGCGATCGGTGCGGGCCTCTTCGCTATTACGCCAG
CTGGCGAAAGGGGGATGTGCTGCAAGGCGATTAAGTTGGGTAACGCCAGGGTTTTCCCAGTCACGACGTT
GTAAAACGACGGCCAGTGAGCGCGCGTAATACGACTCACTATAGGGCGAATTGGGTACCGGGCCCCCCCT
CGAGGAGATTGTCCCTGGTGAGTCTCTGTCTTTTCCTGCAATTGGCCATTATTGCCCACATCTGGGTGCA
GGTTAAGATTGAGCCCTTTCAAGTTCCTTCTCTGTAAAGTCTTTCGTTGAAACATGACCAACAACCAATA
TACCACGCTGCAAAAACAGATATGATCCGATGCAGTTTTCTTATCATTAGTGTCGCTTCACATTAACCTG
TAGGTCTTCTAATCCATCAGATGGGCCAATAATAGTATGATATCGCCGTTACCCCACGAATCACTTATAA
CGAGGACAGTGATCAAAAAAGGGAGGGAAAAAAATTTCGTAAGAAAAAGGACAACACAATCTTAGAACTA
ATGGGCGATTGTAACATTGGGGTTTGCAAGAAAAGACAATCATCAATAAAAGTGTTTATTATCTGATTGT
ACATTTATTTCTCATCATTGGATTCAGTTTTGTTTCATCCACATTCTTTTAAGACCACAAGCTTAATATT
TTCATTCATAAAGGATTGTACGACAAAACAACAATAATAGTAAATATAGTCATATTTTATTCCTAATAGA
AAGATAGACGCAGAAAATTCTTACTTTTAGCCCTTTTATTTCTTCATAACCGCATCGCCATTCGCATAAT
AACTTATCCCAGGCCTAAAATACGACAAGAAAGAAAATAGTAGTAATGGGTTCCATCAATAATAACTTCA
ACACTAATAATAACAGTAATACGGATCTCGATCGGGACTGGAAAACTGCATTGAATATTCCCAAGAAGGA
TACCAGACCACAGACAGATGATGTCTTAAATACAAAGGGTAATACTTTTGAAGATTTTTATTTGAAAAGA
GAGCTGTTAATGGGTATTTTTGAAGCCGGTTTTGAAAAACCATCCCCTATTCAAGAAGAGGCTATTCCGG
TAGCAATAACTGGTAGAGACATATTGGCCAGAGCAAAGAATGGTACAGGTAAGACAGCCGCATTTGTTAT
TCCTACGTTAGAGAAAGTCAAACCAAAGTTGAATAAAATTCAGGCTTTGATCATGGTTCCCACAAGAGAG
TTAGCTCTGCAAACTTCCCAAGTCGTCCGTACATTGGGAAAACACTGTGGTATTTCATGTATGGTGACCA
CTGGTGGTACCAATTTGAGAGACGATATTCTAAGATTAAATGAAACAGTCCATATTTTGGTTGGTACTCC
TGGTAGAGTGTTGGATTTAGCTTCGAGAAAAGTAGCAGATCTGTCTGATTGTTCATTATTCATCATGGAC
GAAGCCGATAAAATGTTATCTCGTGACTTCAAGACAATAATTGAACAAATCTTATCCTTCTTACCTCCAA
CTCACCAATCTTTATTATTTAGCGCTACTTTCCCACTAACGGTTAAGGAATTCATGGTTAAACATCTGCA
TAAGCCTTATGAAATTAATTTGATGGAAGAATTGACTCTAAAGGGTATTACTCAATACTACGCCTTTGTT
GAAGAAAGACAAAAGCTACATTGTTTAAATACTTTATTCTCTAAGCTTCAAATTAATCAAGCCATTATTT
TTTGTAATTCTACTAACCGTGTCGAATTACTAGCCAAGAAAATCACTGATTTAGGCTATTCCTGTTATTA
CTCTCATGCAAGAATGAAGCAACAAGAAAGAAATAAAGTTTTCCACGAATTTCGTCAAGGTAAGGTTCGT
ACATTGGTCTGCTCCGATTTATTGACCCGTGGTATCGATATTCAAGCCGTTAATGTCGTTATCAATTTCG
ATTTCCCCAAAACGGCAGAAACATATTTACATCGTATTGGTAGATCCGGTAGGTTTGGCCACTTGGGTTT
AGCAATCAATTTGATTAACTGGAATGATCGGTTTAACCTTTATAAAATCGAACAAGAACTGGGCACTGAA
ATTGCGGCTATTCCGGCCACTATCGATAAGTCATTGTATGTGGCTGAAAATGACGAAACGGTACCTGTCC
CATTCCCGATAGAGCAACAGAGCTATCATCAACAAGCGATACCTCAGCAACAATTACCATCTCAGCAACA
ATTTGCTATTCCTCCGCAGCAACATCATCCACAATTCATGGTTCCTCCTTCGCATCAGCAACAACAGGCG
TATCCTCCACCGCAAATGCCATCGCAGCAGGGGTATCCTCCACAGCAGGAACATTTCATGGCGATGCCAC
CTGGTCAGTCACAACCCCAGTATCGGATCCCCGGGTTAATTAAGCTTGCGCAACACGATGAAGCCGTGGA
CAACAAATTCAACAAAGAACAACAAAACGCGTTCTATGAGATCTTACATTTACCTAACTTAAACGAAGAA
CAACGAAACGCCTTCATCCAAAGCTTAAAAGATGACCCAAGCCAAAGCGCTAACCTTTTAGCAGAAGCTA
AAAAGCTAAATGATGCTCAGGCGCCGAAAGTAGACAACAAATTCAACAAAGAACAACAAAACGCGTTCTA
TGAGATCTTACATTTACCTAACTTAAACGAAGAACAACGAAACGCCGTCATCCAAAGTTTAAAAGATGAC
CCAAGCCAAAGCGCTAACCTTTTAGCAGAAGCTAAAAAGCTAAATGATGCTCAGGCGCCGAAAGTAGACG
CGAATTAAGGCGCGCCACTTCTAAATAAGCGAATTTCTTATGATTTATGATTTTTATTATTAAATAAGTT
ATAAAAAAAATAAGTGTATACAAATTTTAAAGTGACTCTTAGGTTTTAAAACGAAAATTCTTATTCTTGA
GTAACTCTTTCCTGTAGGTCAGGTTGCTTTCTCAGGTATAGTATGAGGTCGCTCTTATTGACCACACCAC
TAGTTCTAGAGCGGCCGCCACCGCGGTGGAGCTCCAGCTTTTGTTCCCTTTAGTGAGGGTTAATTGCGCG
CTTGGCGTAATCATGGTCATAGCTGTTTCCTGTGTGAAATTGTTATCCGCTCACAATTCCACACAACATA
CGAGCCGGAAGCATAAAGTGTAAAGCCTGGGGTGCCTAATGAGTGAGCTAACTCACATTAATTGCGTTGC
GCTCACTGCCCGCTTTCCAGTCGGGAAACCTGTCGTGCCAGCTGCATTAATGAATCGGCCAACGCGCGGG
GAGAGGCGGTTTGCGTATTGGGCGCTCTTCCGCTTCCTCGCTCACTGACTCGCTGCGCTCGGTCGTTCGG
CTGCGGCGAGCGGTATCAGCTCACTCAAAGGCGGTAATACGGTTATCCACAGAATCAGGGGATAACGCAG
GAAAGAACATGTGAGCAAAAGGCCAGCAAAAGGCCAGGAACCGTAAAAAGGCCGCGTTGCTGGCGTTTTT
CCATAGGCTCCGCCCCCCTGACGAGCATCACAAAAATCGACGCTCAAGTCAGAGGTGGCGAAACCCGACA
GGACTATAAAGATACCAGGCGTTTCCCCCTGGAAGCTCCCTCGTGCGCTCTCCTGTTCCGACCCTGCCGC
TTACCGGATACCTGTCCGCCTTTCTCCCTTCGGGAAGCGTGGCGCTTTCTCATAGCTCACGCTGTAGGTA
TCTCAGTTCGGTGTAGGTCGTTCGCTCCAAGCTGGGCTGTGTGCACGAACCCCCCGTTCAGCCCGACCGC
TGCGCCTTATCCGGTAACTATCGTCTTGAGTCCAACCCGGTAAGACACGACTTATCGCCACTGGCAGCAG
CCACTGGTAACAGGATTAGCAGAGCGAGGTATGTAGGCGGTGCTACAGAGTTCTTGAAGTGGTGGCCTAA
CTACGGCTACACTAGAAGAACAGTATTTGGTATCTGCGCTCTGCTGAAGCCAGTTACCTTCGGAAAAAGA
GTTGGTAGCTCTTGATCCGGCAAACAAACCACCGCTGGTAGCGGTGGTTTTTTTGTTTGCAAGCAGCAGA
TTACGCGCAGAAAAAAAGGATCTCAAGAAGATCCTTTGATCTTTTCTACGGGGTCTGACGCTCAGTGGAA
CGAAAACTCACGTTAAGGGATTTTGGTCATGAGATTATCAAAAAGGATCTTCACCTAGATCCTTTTAAAT
TAAAAATGAAGTTTTAAATCAATCTAAAGTATATATGAGTAAACTTGGTCTGACAGTTACCAATGCTTAA
TCAGTGAGGCACCTATCTCAGCGATCTGTCTATTTCGTTCATCCATAGTTGCCTGACTCCCCGTCGTGTA
GATAACTACGATACGGGAGGGCTTACCATCTGGCCCCAGTGCTGCAATGATACCGCGAGACCCACGCTCA
CCGGCTCCAGATTTATCAGCAATAAACCAGCCAGCCGGAAGGGCCGAGCGCAGAAGTGGTCCTGCAACTT
TATCCGCCTCCATCCAGTCTATTAATTGTTGCCGGGAAGCTAGAGTAAGTAGTTCGCCAGTTAATAGTTT
GCGCAACGTTGTTGCCATTGCTACAGGCATCGTGGTGTCACGCTCGTCGTTTGGTATGGCTTCATTCAGC
TCCGGTTCCCAACGATCAAGGCGAGTTACATGATCCCCCATGTTGTGCAAAAAAGCGGTTAGCTCCTTCG
GTCCTCCGATCGTTGTCAGAAGTAAGTTGGCCGCAGTGTTATCACTCATGGTTATGGCAGCACTGCATAA
TTCTCTTACTGTCATGCCATCCGTAAGATGCTTTTCTGTGACTGGTGAGTACTCAACCAAGTCATTCTGA
GAATAGTGTATGCGGCGACCGAGTTGCTCTTGCCCGGCGTCAATACGGGATAATACCGCGCCACATAGCA
GAACTTTAAAAGTGCTCATCATTGGAAAACGTTCTTCGGGGCGAAAACTCTCAAGGATCTTACCGCTGTT
GAGATCCAGTTCGATGTAACCCACTCGTGCACCCAACTGATCTTCAGCATCTTTTACTTTCACCAGCGTT
TCTGGGTGAGCAAAAACAGGAAGGCAAAATGCCGCAAAAAAGGGAATAAGGGCGACACGGAAATGTTGAA
TACTCATACTCTTCCTTTTTCAATATTATTGAAGCATTTATCAGGGTTATTGTCTCATGAGCGGATACAT
ATTTGAATGTATTTAGAAAAATAAACAAATAGGGGTTCCGCGCACATTTCCCCGAAAAGTGCCACCTGAC
GTCTAAGAAACCATTATTATCATGACATTAACCTATAAAAATAGGCGTATCACGAGGCCCTTTCGTCTCG
CGCGTTTCGGTGATGACGGTGAAAACCTCTGACACATGCAGCTCCCGGAGACGGTCACAGCTTGTCTGTA
AGCGGATGCCGGGAGCAGACAAGCCCGTCAGGGCGCGTCAGCGGGTGTTGGCGGGTGTCGGGGCTGGCTT
AACTATGCGGCATCAGAGCAGATTGTACTGAGAGTGCACCATATCGACTACGTCGTTAAGGCCGTTTCTG
ACAGAGTAAAATTCTTGAGGGAACTTTCACCATTATGGGAAATGGTTCAAGAAGGTATTGACTTAAACTC
CATCAAATGGTCAGGTCATTGAGTGTTTTTTATTTGTTGTATTTTTTTTTTTTTAGAGAAAATCCTCCAA
TATATAAATTAGGAATCATAGTTTCATGATTTTCTGTTACACCTAACTTTTTGTGTGGTGCCCTCCTCCT
TGTCAATATTAATGTTAAAGTGCAATTCTTTTTCCTTATCACGTTGAGCCATTAGTATCAATTTGCTTAC
CTGTATTCCTTTACATCCTCCTTTTTCTCCTTCTTGATAAATGTATGTAGATTGCGTATATAGTTTCGTC
TACCCTATGAACATATTCCATTTTGTAATTTCGTGTCGTTTCTATTATGAATTTCATTTATAAAGTTTAT
GTACAAATATCATAAAAAAAGAGAATCTTTTTAAGCAAGGATTTTCTTAACTTCTTCGGCGACAGCATCA
CCGACTTCGGTGGTACTGTTGGAACCACCTAAATCACCAGTTCTGATACCTGCATCCAAAACCTTTTTAA
CTGCATCTTCAATGGCCTTACCTTCTTCAGGCAAGTTCAATGACAATTTCAACATCATTGCAGCAGACAA
GATAGTGGCGATAGGGTTGACCTTATTCTTTGGCAAATCTGGAGCAGAACCGTGGCATGGTTCGTACAAA
CCAAATGCGGTGTTCTTGTCTGGCAAAGAGGCCAAGGACGCAGATGGCAACAAACCCAAGGAACCTGGGA
TAACGGAGGCTTCATCGGAGATGATATCACCAAACATGTTGCTGGTGATTATAATACCATTTAGGTGGGT
TGGGTTCTTAACTAGGATCATGGCGGCAGAATCAATCAATTGATGTTGAACCTTCAATGTAGGGAATTCG
TTCTTGATGGTTTCCTCCACAGTTTTTCTCCATAATCTTGAAGAGGCCAAAACATTAGCTTTATCCAAGG
ACCAAATAGGCAATGGTGGCTCATGTTGTAGGGCCATGAAAGCGGCCATTCTTGTGATTCTTTGCACTTC
TGGAACGGTGTATTGTTCACTATCCCAAGCGACACCATCACCATCGTCTTCCTTTCTCTTACCAAAGTAA
ATACCTCCCACTAATTCTCTGACAACAACGAAGTCAGTACCTTTAGCAAATTGTGGCTTGATTGGAGATA
AGTCTAAAAGAGAGTCGGATGCAAAGTTACATGGTCTTAAGTTGGCGTACAATTGAAGTTCTTTACGGAT
TTTTAGTAAACCTTGTTCAGGTCTAACACTACCGGTACCCCATTTAGGACCACCCACAGCACCTAACAAA
ACGGCATCAGCCTTCTTGGAGGCTTCCAGCGCCTCATCTGGAAGTGGAACACCTGTAGCATCGATAGCAG
CACCACCAATTAAATGATTTTCGAAATCGAACTTGACATTGGAACGAACATCAGAAATAGCTTTAAGAAC
CTTAATGGCTTCGGCTGTGATTTCTTGACCAACGTGGTCACCTGGCAAAACGACGATCTTCTTAGGGGCA
GACATTAGAATGGTATATCCTTGAAATATATATATATATATTGCTGAAATGTAAAAGGTAAGAAAAGTTA
GAAAGTAAGACGATTGCTAACCACCTATTGGAAAAAACAATAGGTCCTTAAATAATATTGTCAACTTCAA
GTATTGTGATGCAAGCATTTAGTCATGAACGCTTCTCTATTCTATATGAAAAGCCGGTTCCGGCGCTCTC
ACCTTTCCTTTTTCTCCCAATTTTTCAGTTGAAAAAGGTATATGCGTCAGGCGACCTCTGAAATTAACAA
AAAATTTCCAGTCATCGAATTTGATTCTGTGCGATAGCGCCCCTGTGTGTTCTCGTTATGTTGAGGAAAA
AAATAATGGTTGCTAAGAGATTCGAACTCTTGCATCTTACGATACCTGAGTATTCCCACAGTTAACTGCG
GTCAAGATATTTCTTGAATCAGGCGCCTTAGACCGCTCGGCCAAACAACCAATTACTTGTTGAGAAATAG
AGTATAATTATCCTATAAATATAACGTTTTTGAACACACATGAACAAGGAAGTACAGGACAATTGATTTT
GAAGAGAATGTGGATTTTGATGTAATTGTTGGGATTCCATTTTTAATAAGGCAATAATATTAGGTATGTA
GATATACTAGAAGTTCTCCTCGACCGGTCGATATGCGGTGTGAAATACCGCACAGATGCGTAAGGAGAAA
ATACCGCATCAGGAAATTGTAAGCGTTAATATTTTGTTAAAATTCGCGTTAAATTTTTGTTAAATCAGCT
CATTTTTTAACCAATAGGCCGAAATCGGCAAAATCCCTTATAAATCAAAAGAATAGACCGAGATAGGGT
[37 nt withheld, positions 7910-7946]
AAAGAACGTGGACTCCAACGTCAAAGG
[49 nt withheld, positions 7974-8022]
T
[91 nt withheld, positions 8024-8114]
G
[124 nt withheld, positions 8116-8239]
